>Addgene plasmid #77614 | PRKD2 gRNA (BRDN0001147099) | addgene full sequence | sequence record 188104 | Addgene Assembled Sequence
CCCGGGTGCAAAGATGGATAAAGTTTTAAACAGAGAGGAATCTTTGCAGCTAATGGACCTTCTAGGTCTT
GAAAGGAGTGGGAATTGGCTCCGGTGCCCGTCAGTGGGCAGAGCGCACATCGCCCACAGTCCCCGAGAAG
TTGGGGGGAGGGGTCGGCAATTGATCCGGTGCCTAGAGAAGGTGGCGCGGGGTAAACTGGGAAAGTGATG
TCGTGTACTGGCTCCGCCTTTTTCCCGAGGGTGGGGGAGAACCGTATATAAGTGCAGTAGTCGCCGTGAA
CGTTCTTTTTCGCAACGGGTTTGCCGCCAGAACACAGGTAAGTGCCGTGTGTGGTTCCCGCGGGCCTGGC
CTCTTTACGGGTTATGGCCCTTGCGTGCCTTGAATTACTTCCACCTGGCTGCAGTACGTGATTCTTGATC
CCGAGCTTCGGGTTGGAAGTGGGTGGGAGAGTTCGAGGCCTTGCGCTTAAGGAGCCCCTTCGCCTCGTGC
TTGAGTTGAGGCCTGGCCTGGGCGCTGGGGCCGCCGCGTGCGAATCTGGTGGCACCTTCGCGCCTGTCTC
GCTGCTTTCGATAAGTCTCTAGCCATTTAAAATTTTTGATGACCTGCTGCGACGCTTTTTTTCTGGCAAG
ATAGTCTTGTAAATGCGGGCCAAGATCTGCACACTGGTATTTCGGTTTTTGGGGCCGCGGGCGGCGACGG
GGCCCGTGCGTCCCAGCGCACATGTTCGGCGAGGCGGGGCCTGCGAGCGCGGCCACCGAGAATCGGACGG
GGGTAGTCTCAAGCTGGCCGGCCTGCTCTGGTGCCTGGCCTCGCGCCGCCGTGTATCGCCCCGCCCTGGG
CGGCAAGGCTGGCCCGGTCGGCACCAGTTGCGTGAGCGGAAAGATGGCCGCTTCCCGGCCCTGCTGCAGG
GAGCTCAAAATGGAGGACGCGGCGCTCGGGAGAGCGGGCGGGTGAGTCACCCACACAAAGGAAAAGGGCC
TTTCCGTCCTCAGCCGTCGCTTCATGTGACTCCACGGAGTACCGGGCGCCGTCCAGGCACCTCGATTAGT
TCTCGAGCTTTTGGAGTACGTCGTCTTTAGGTTGGGGGGAGGGGTTTTATGCGATGGAGTTTCCCCACAC
TGAGTGGGTGGAGACTGAAGTTAGGCCAGCTTGGCACTTGATGTAATTCTCCTTGGAATTTGCCCTTTTT
GAGTTTGGATCTTGGTTCATTCTCAAGCCTCAGACAGTGGTTCAAAGTTTTTTTCTTCCATTTCAGGTGT
CGTGACGTACGGCCACCATGACCGAGTACAAGCCCACGGTGCGCCTCGCCACCCGCGACGACGTCCCCAG
GGCCGTACGCACCCTCGCCGCCGCGTTCGCCGACTACCCCGCCACGCGCCACACCGTCGATCCGGACCGC
CACATCGAGCGGGTCACCGAGCTGCAAGAACTCTTCCTCACGCGCGTCGGGCTCGACATCGGCAAGGTGT
GGGTCGCGGACGACGGCGCCGCCGTGGCGGTCTGGACCACGCCGGAGAGCGTCGAAGCGGGGGCGGTGTT
CGCCGAGATCGGCCCGCGCATGGCCGAGTTGAGCGGTTCCCGGCTGGCCGCGCAGCAACAGATGGAAGGC
CTCCTGGCGCCGCACCGGCCCAAGGAGCCCGCGTGGTTCCTGGCCACCGTCGGAGTCTCGCCCGACCACC
AGGGCAAGGGTCTGGGCAGCGCCGTCGTGCTCCCCGGAGTGGAGGCGGCCGAGCGCGCCGGGGTGCCCGC
CTTCCTGGAGACCTCCGCGCCCCGCAACCTCCCCTTCTACGAGCGGCTCGGCTTCACCGTCACCGCCGAC
GTCGAGGTGCCCGAAGGACCGCGCACCTGGTGCATGACCCGCAAGCCCGGTGCCTGAACGCGTTAAGTCG
ACAATCAACCTCTGGATTACAAAATTTGTGAAAGATTGACTGGTATTCTTAACTATGTTGCTCCTTTTAC
GCTATGTGGATACGCTGCTTTAATGCCTTTGTATCATGCTATTGCTTCCCGTATGGCTTTCATTTTCTCC
TCCTTGTATAAATCCTGGTTGCTGTCTCTTTATGAGGAGTTGTGGCCCGTTGTCAGGCAACGTGGCGTGG
TGTGCACTGTGTTTGCTGACGCAACCCCCACTGGTTGGGGCATTGCCACCACCTGTCAGCTCCTTTCCGG
GACTTTCGCTTTCCCCCTCCCTATTGCCACGGCGGAACTCATCGCCGCCTGCCTTGCCCGCTGCTGGACA
GGGGCTCGGCTGTTGGGCACTGACAATTCCGTGGTGTTGTCGGGGAAATCATCGTCCTTTCCTTGGCTGC
TCGCCTGTGTTGCCACCTGGATTCTGCGCGGGACGTCCTTCTGCTACGTCCCTTCGGCCCTCAATCCAGC
GGACCTTCCTTCCCGCGGCCTGCTGCCGGCTCTGCGGCCTCTTCCGCGTCTTCGCCTTCGCCCTCAGACG
AGTCGGATCTCCCTTTGGGCCGCCTCCCCGCGTCGACTTTAAGACCAATGACTTACAAGGCAGCTGTAGA
TCTTAGCCACTTTTTAAAAGAAAAGGGGGGACTGGAAGGGCTAATTCACTCCCAACGAAGACAAGATCTG
CTTTTTGCTTGTACTGGGTCTCTCTGGTTAGACCAGATCTGAGCCTGGGAGCTCTCTGGCTAACTAGGGA
ACCCACTGCTTAAGCCTCAATAAAGCTTGCCTTGAGTGCTTCAAGTAGTGTGTGCCCGTCTGTTGTGTGA
CTCTGGTAACTAGAGATCCCTCAGACCCTTTTAGTCAGTGTGGAAAATCTCTAGCAGTACGTATAGTAGT
TCATGTCATCTTATTATTCAGTATTTATAACTTGCAAAGAAATGAATATCAGAGAGTGAGAGGAACTTGT
TTATTGCAGCTTATAATGGTTACAAATAAAGCAATAGCATCACAAATTTCACAAATAAAGCATTTTTTTC
ACTGCATTCTAGTTGTGGTTTGTCCAAACTCATCAATGTATCTTATCATGTCTGGCTCTAGCTATCCCGC
CCCTAACTCCGCCCATCCCGCCCCTAACTCCGCCCAGTTCCGCCCATTCTCCGCCCCATGGCTGACTAAT
TTTTTTTATTTATGCAGAGGCCGAGGCCGCCTCGGCCTCTGAGCTATTCCAGAAGTAGTGAGGAGGCTTT
TTTGGAGGCCTAGGGACGTACCCAATTCGCCCTATAGTGAGTCGTATTACGCGCGCTCACTGGCCGTCGT
TTTACAACGTCGTGACTGGGAAAACCCTGGCGTTACCCAACTTAATCGCCTTGCAGCACATCCCCCTTTC
GCCAGCTGGCGTAATAGCGAAGAGGCCCGCACCGATCGCCCTTCCCAACAGTTGCGCAGCCTGAATGGCG
AATGGG
[124 nt withheld, positions 3367-3490]
C
[91 nt withheld, positions 3492-3582]
A
[49 nt withheld, positions 3584-3632]
CCTTTGACGTTGGAGTCCACGTTCTTT
[37 nt withheld, positions 3660-3696]
ACCCTATCTCGGTCTATTCTTTTGATTTATAAGGGATTTTGCCGATTTCGGCCTATTGGTTAAAAAATGA
GCTGATTTAACAAAAATTTAACGCGAATTTTAACAAAATATTAACGCTTACAATTTAGGTGGCACTTTTC
GGGGAAATGTGCGCGGAACCCCTATTTGTTTATTTTTCTAAATACATTCAAATATGTATCCGCTCATGAG
ACAATAACCCTGATAAATGCTTCAATAATATTGAAAAAGGAAGAGTATGAGTATTCAACATTTCCGTGTC
GCCCTTATTCCCTTTTTTGCGGCATTTTGCCTTCCTGTTTTTGCTCACCCAGAAACGCTGGTGAAAGTAA
AAGATGCTGAAGATCAGTTGGGTGCACGAGTGGGTTACATCGAACTGGATCTCAACAGCGGTAAGATCCT
TGAGAGTTTTCGCCCCGAAGAACGTTTTCCAATGATGAGCACTTTTAAAGTTCTGCTATGTGGCGCGGTA
TTATCCCGTATTGACGCCGGGCAAGAGCAACTCGGTCGCCGCATACACTATTCTCAGAATGACTTGGTTG
AGTACTCACCAGTCACAGAAAAGCATCTTACGGATGGCATGACAGTAAGAGAATTATGCAGTGCTGCCAT
AACCATGAGTGATAACACTGCGGCCAACTTACTTCTGACAACGATCGGAGGACCGAAGGAGCTAACCGCT
TTTTTGCACAACATGGGGGATCATGTAACTCGCCTTGATCGTTGGGAACCGGAGCTGAATGAAGCCATAC
CAAACGACGAGCGTGACACCACGATGCCTGTAGCAATGGCAACAACGTTGCGCAAACTATTAACTGGCGA
ACTACTTACTCTAGCTTCCCGGCAACAATTAATAGACTGGATGGAGGCGGATAAAGTTGCAGGACCACTT
CTGCGCTCGGCCCTTCCGGCTGGCTGGTTTATTGCTGATAAATCTGGAGCCGGTGAGCGTGGGTCTCGCG
GTATCATTGCAGCACTGGGGCCAGATGGTAAGCCCTCCCGTATCGTAGTTATCTACACGACGGGGAGTCA
GGCAACTATGGATGAACGAAATAGACAGATCGCTGAGATAGGTGCCTCACTGATTAAGCATTGGTAACTG
TCAGACCAAGTTTACTCATATATACTTTAGATTGATTTAAAACTTCATTTTTAATTTAAAAGGATCTAGG
TGAAGATCCTTTTTGATAATCTCATGACCAAAATCCCTTAACGTGAGTTTTCGTTCCACTGAGCGTCAGA
CCCCGTAGAAAAGATCAAAGGATCTTCTTGAGATCCTTTTTTTCTGCGCGTAATCTGCTGCTTGCAAACA
AAAAAACCACCGCTACCAGCGGTGGTTTGTTTGCCGGATCAAGAGCTACCAACTCTTTTTCCGAAGGTAA
CTGGCTTCAGCAGAGCGCAGATACCAAATACTGTTCTTCTAGTGTAGCCGTAGTTAGGCCACCACTTCAA
GAACTCTGTAGCACCGCCTACATACCTCGCTCTGCTAATCCTGTTACCAGTGGCTGCTGCCAGTGGCGAT
AAGTCGTGTCTTACCGGGTTGGACTCAAGACGATAGTTACCGGATAAGGCGCAGCGGTCGGGCTGAACGG
GGGGTTCGTGCACACAGCCCAGCTTGGAGCGAACGACCTACACCGAACTGAGATACCTACAGCGTGAGCT
ATGAGAAAGCGCCACGCTTCCCGAAGGGAGAAAGGCGGACAGGTATCCGGTAAGCGGCAGGGTCGGAACA
GGAGAGCGCACGAGGGAGCTTCCAGGGGGAAACGCCTGGTATCTTTATAGTCCTGTCGGGTTTCGCCACC
TCTGACTTGAGCGTCGATTTTTGTGATGCTCGTCAGGGGGGCGGAGCCTATGGAAAAACGCCAGCAACGC
GGCCTTTTTACGGTTCCTGGCCTTTTGCTGGCCTTTTGCTCACATGTTCTTTCCTGCGTTATCCCCTGAT
TCTGTGGATAACCGTATTACCGCCTTTGAGTGAGCTGATACCGCTCGCCGCAGCCGAACGACCGAGCGCA
GCGAGTCAGTGAGCGAGGAAGCGGAAGAGCGCCCAATACGCAAACCGCCTCTCCCCGCGCGTTGGCCGAT
TCATTAATGCAGCTGGCACGACAGGTTTCCCGACTGGAAAGCGGGCAGTGAGCGCAACGCAATTAATGTG
AGTTAGCTCACTCATTAGGCACCCCAGGCTTTACACTTTATGCTTCCGGCTCGTATGTTGTGTGGAATTG
TGAGCGGATAACAATTTCACACAGGAAACAGCTATGACCATGATTACGCCAAGCGCGCAATTAACCCTCA
CTAAAGGGAACAAAAGCTGGAGCTGCAAGCTTAATGTAGTCTTATGCAATACTCTTGTAGTCTTGCAACA
TGGTAACGATGAGTTAGCAACATGCCTTACAAGGAGAGAAAAAGCACCGTGCATGCCGATTGGTGGAAGT
AAGGTGGTACGATCGTGCCTTATTAGGAAGGCAACAGACGGGTCTGACATGGATTGGACGAACCACTGAA
TTGCCGCATTGCAGAGATATTGTATTTAAGTGCCTAGCTCGATACATAAACGGGTCTCTCTGGTTAGACC
AGATCTGAGCCTGGGAGCTCTCTGGCTAACTAGGGAACCCACTGCTTAAGCCTCAATAAAGCTTGCCTTG
AGTGCTTCAAGTAGTGTGTGCCCGTCTGTTGTGTGACTCTGGTAACTAGAGATCCCTCAGACCCTTTTAG
TCAGTGTGGAAAATCTCTAGCAGTGGCGCCCGAACAGGGACTTGAAAGCGAAAGGGAAACCAGAGGAGCT
CTCTCGACGCAGGACTCGGCTTGCTGAAGCGCGCACGGCAAGAGGCGAGGGGCGGCGACTGGTGAGTACG
CCAAAAATTTTGACTAGCGGAGGCTAGAAGGAGAGAGATGGGTGCGAGAGCGTCAGTATTAAGCGGGGGA
GAATTAGATCGCGATGGGAAAAAATTCGGTTAAGGCCAGGGGGAAAGAAAAAATATAAATTAAAACATAT
AGTATGGGCAAGCAGGGAGCTAGAACGATTCGCAGTTAATCCTGGCCTGTTAGAAACATCAGAAGGCTGT
AGACAAATACTGGGACAGCTACAACCATCCCTTCAGACAGGATCAGAAGAACTTAGATCATTATATAATA
CAGTAGCAACCCTCTATTGTGTGCATCAAAGGATAGAGATAAAAGACACCAAGGAAGCTTTAGACAAGAT
AGAGGAAGAGCAAAACAAAAGTAAGACCACCGCACAGCAAGCGGCCGCTGATCTTCAGACCTGGAGGAGG
AGATATGAGGGACAATTGGAGAAGTGAATTATATAAATATAAAGTAGTAAAAATTGAACCATTAGGAGTA
GCACCCACCAAGGCAAAGAGAAGAGTGGTGCAGAGAGAAAAAAGAGCAGTGGGAATAGGAGCTTTGTTCC
TTGGGTTCTTGGGAGCAGCAGGAAGCACTATGGGCGCAGCGTCAATGACGCTGACGGTACAGGCCAGACA
ATTATTGTCTGGTATAGTGCAGCAGCAGAACAATTTGCTGAGGGCTATTGAGGCGCAACAGCATCTGTTG
CAACTCACAGTCTGGGGCATCAAGCAGCTCCAGGCAAGAATCCTGGCTGTGGAAAGATACCTAAAGGATC
AACAGCTCCTGGGGATTTGGGGTTGCTCTGGAAAACTCATTTGCACCACTGCTGTGCCTTGGAATGCTAG
TTGGAGTAATAAATCTCTGGAACAGATTTGGAATCACACGACCTGGATGGAGTGGGACAGAGAAATTAAC
AATTACACAAGCTTAATACACTCCTTAATTGAAGAATCGCAAAACCAGCAAGAAAAGAATGAACAAGAAT
TATTGGAATTAGATAAATGGGCAAGTTTGTGGAATTGGTTTAACATAACAAATTGGCTGTGGTATATAAA
ATTATTCATAATGATAGTAGGAGGCTTGGTAGGTTTAAGAATAGTTTTTGCTGTACTTTCTATAGTGAAT
AGAGTTAGGCAGGGATATTCACCATTATCGTTTCAGACCCACCTCCCAACCCCGAGGGGACCCAGAGAGG
GCCTATTTCCCATGATTCCTTCATATTTGCATATACGATACAAGGCTGTTAGAGAGATAATTAGAATTAA
TTTGACTGTAAACACAAAGATATTAGTACAAAATACGTGACGTAGAAAGTAATAATTTCTTGGGTAGTTT
GCAGTTTTAAAATTATGTTTTAAAATGGACTATCATATGCTTACCGTAACTTGAAAGTATTTCGATTTCT
TGGCTTTATATATCTTGTGGAAAGGACGAAACACCGGCAGTCATTAGGGACGCGGGGTTTTAGAGCTAGA
AATAGCAAGTTAAAATAAGGCTAGTCCGTTATCAACTTGAAAAAGTGGCACCGAGTCGGTGCTTTTTTAA
GCTTGGCGTAACTAGATCTTGAGACAAATGGCAGTATTCATCCACAATTTTAAAAGAAAAGGGGGGATTG
GGGGGTACAGTGCAGGGGAAAGAATAGTAGACATAATAGCAACAGACATACAAACTAAAGAATTACAAAA
ACAAATTACAAAAATTCAAAATTTTCGGGTTTATTACAGGGACAGCAGAGATCCACTTTGGCGCCGGCTC
GAGGGGG
Features (pLannotate 1.2.2; 29 found; start..end, strand, type, name):
     14..80      +  CDS            small t antigen (fragment): SV40 (simian virus 40) small t antigen
    106..317     +  promoter       EF-1α core promoter: core promoter for human elongation factor EF-1α
    318..1256    +  intron         EF-1α intron A: intron upstream of the start codon of human EF-1α
   1278..1877    +  CDS            PuroR (fragment): puromycin N-acetyltransferase; pac from Streptomyces; confers resistance to puromycin
   1893..2481    +  misc_feature   WPRE: woodchuck hepatitis virus posttranscriptional regulatory element
   2532..2551    +  misc_feature   cPPT/CTS (fragment): central polypurine tract and central termination sequence of HIV-1
   2553..2786    +  LTR            3' LTR (ΔU3): self-inactivating 3' long terminal repeat (LTR) from HIV-1
   2864..2985    +  polyA_signal   SV40 poly(A) signal: SV40 polyadenylation signal
   3025..3160    +  rep_origin     SV40 ori: SV40 origin of replication
   3181..3199    -  promoter       T7 promoter: promoter for bacteriophage T7 RNA polymerase
   3207..3362    +  CDS            lacZα (fragment): LacZα fragment of β-galactosidase; lacZ fragment
   3367..3795    +  rep_origin     f1 ori (sequence partly withheld): f1 bacteriophage origin of replication; arrow indicates direction of (+) strand synthesis
   3848..3952    +  promoter       AmpR promoter: bla
   3953..4813    +  CDS            AmpR: β-lactamase; bla; confers resistance to ampicillin, carbenicillin, and related antibiotics
   4984..5572    +  rep_origin     ori: high-copy-number ColE1/pMB1/pBR322/pUC origin of replication
   5755..5847    +  CDS            lacI (fragment): lac repressor; lacI; The lac repressor binds to the lac operator to inhibit transcription in E. coli. This inhibition can be relieved by adding lactose or isopropyl-β-D-thiogalactopyranoside (IPTG).
   5860..5881    +  protein_bind   CAP binding site: CAP binding activates transcription in the presence of cAMP. E. coli catabolite activator protein
   5896..5926    +  promoter       lac promoter: promoter for the E. coli lac operon
   5934..5950    +  protein_bind   lac operator: The lac repressor binds to the lac operator to inhibit transcription in E. coli. This inhibition can be relieved by adding lactose or isopropyl-β-D-thiogalactopyranoside (IPTG). lac repressor encoded by lacI
   5995..6013    +  promoter       T3 promoter: promoter for bacteriophage T3 RNA polymerase
   6041..6267    +  promoter       RSV promoter: Rous sarcoma virus enhancer/promoter
   6268..6448    +  LTR            5' LTR (truncated): truncated 5' long terminal repeat (LTR) from HIV-1
   6495..6620    +  misc_feature   HIV-1 Ψ: packaging signal of human immunodeficiency virus type 1
   6604..6967    +  CDS            HIV-1 gag (fragment): gag protein from human immunodeficiency virus 1; gag
   7113..7346    +  misc_feature   RRE: The Rev response element (RRE) of HIV-1 allows for Rev-dependent mRNA export from the nucleus to the cytoplasm.
   7723..7749    +  CDS            Rev (fragment): human immunodeficiency virus 1 (HIV-1) Rev protein; rev; enhances nuclear export of unspliced and incompletely spliced viral mRNAs
   7753..7993    +  promoter       U6 promoter: RNA polymerase III promoter for human U6 snRNA
   8023..8098    +  misc_RNA       gRNA scaffold: guide RNA scaffold for the Streptococcus pyogenes CRISPR/Cas9 system
   8154..8271    +  misc_feature   cPPT/CTS: central polypurine tract and central termination sequence of HIV-1
