[The description below was written by a language model from this plasmid's Addgene catalogue record and pLannotate feature annotations shown in this document.]
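Description:
PRKD2 gRNA (BRDN0001147099) is a third-generation lentiviral CRISPR guide plasmid built on the lentiGuide-Puro backbone and designed to target human PRKD2, which encodes protein kinase D2. It is one member of a human kinome guide RNA collection. In bacteria it is maintained at high copy through a ColE1/pUC-type origin and selected with ampicillin via the β-lactamase gene. An f1 origin, an SV40 origin and leftover lac, T7 and T3 promoter elements from the parental cloning vector are also annotated.

The lentiviral transfer cassette starts with an RSV promoter fused to a truncated HIV-1 5' LTR, an arrangement that makes genomic RNA production independent of Tat. This is followed by the Ψ packaging signal with a partial gag sequence, and the Rev response element for Rev-dependent nuclear export. The cassette ends with a U3-deleted, self-inactivating 3' LTR and an SV40 polyadenylation signal.

Within this unit, a human U6 RNA polymerase III promoter drives the PRKD2-specific spacer joined to the Streptococcus pyogenes Cas9 guide scaffold. A central polypurine tract sits just downstream to aid transduction. A separate EF-1α core promoter with its intron A expresses puromycin N-acetyltransferase, so transduced mammalian cells can be selected with puromycin, and a WPRE enhances expression of that transcript.

The plasmid does not encode Cas9, so it has to be used with a separate Cas9 vector or in cells that already express the nuclease. According to the record, the guide was designed against several PRKD2 reference transcripts, and its typical use is Cas9-mediated disruption of PRKD2 in human cells.
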