Addgene plasmid #77614: PRKD2 gRNA (BRDN0001147099)
Purpose: 3rd generation lentiviral gRNA plasmid targeting human PRKD2
Depositing lab: John Doench & David Root. Depositing organization: Broad Institute. Publication: Optimized sgRNA design to maximize activity and minimize off-target effects of CRISPR-Cas9. Doench JG, Fusi N, Sullender M, Hegde M, Vaimberg EW, Donovan KF, Smith I, Tothova Z, Wilen C, Orchard R, Virgin HW, Listgarten J, Root DE. Nat Biotechnol. 2016 Jan 18. doi: 10.1038/nbt.3437. PubMed 26780180.
Backbone
  Vector backbone: lentiGuide-Puro
  Backbone manufacturer: Zhang Lab (Addgene plasmid # 52963)
  Vector type: Mammalian Expression, Lentiviral, CRISPR
  Selectable markers: Puromycin
Growth in bacteria
  Bacterial resistance: Ampicillin, 100 μg/mL
  Growth temperature: 37°C
  Growth strain: DH5alpha
  Copy number: High Copy
Gene/Insert
  Gene/Insert name: PRKD2 (alt names: PRKD2; NM_001079880.1)
  gRNA/shRNA sequence: GCAGTCATTAGGGACGCGGG
  Species: H. sapiens (human)
  Entrez Gene: PRKD2 (a.k.a. HSPC187, PKD2, nPKC-D2)
  Promoter: hU6
  Cloning method: Unknown
  Sequencing primers: 5′ U6-F; 3′ pS2-R
Terms and licenses: Academic/Nonprofit Terms; Industry Terms: Not Available to Industry
Depositor comments: The gRNA was designed to target the following Genbank reference sequence(s): NM_001079880.1,NM_001079881.1,NM_001079882.1,NM_016457.4. Note that this plasmid does NOT contain Cas9. It should be used in conjunction with lentiCas9-Blast (Addgene #52962) or otherwise with cell lines already expressing Cas9. Browse the full kinome gRNA library at http://www.addgene.org/pooled-library/broadgpp-human-kinome/ or visit http://www.broadinstitute.org/rnai/public/ for detailed protocols and information.
How to cite: PRKD2 gRNA (BRDN0001147099) was a gift from John Doench & David Root (Addgene plasmid # 77614 ; http://n2t.net/addgene:77614 ; RRID:Addgene_77614)
