>Addgene plasmid #77614 | PRKD2 gRNA (BRDN0001147099) | depositor partial sequence | sequence record 145074 | Target Sequence
GCAGTCATTAGGGACGCGGG
