>Addgene plasmid #77614 | PRKD2 gRNA (BRDN0001147099) | addgene partial sequence | sequence record 188103 | hU6-F
TAGAAAGTAATAATTTCTTGGGTAGTTTGCAGTTTTAAAATTATGTTTTAAAATGGACTATCATATGCTT
ACCGTAACTTGAAAGTATTTCGATTTCTTGGCTTTATATATCTTGTGGAAAGGACGAAACACCGGCAGTC
ATTAGGGACGCGGGGTTTTAGAGCTAGAAATAGCAAGTTAAAATAAGGCTAGTCCGTTATCAACTTGAAA
AAGTGGCACCGAGTCGGTGCTTTTTTAAGCTTGGCGTAACTAGATCTTGAGACAAATGGCAGTATTCATC
CACAATTTTAAAAGAAAAGGGGGGATTGGGGGGTACAGTGCAGGGGAAAGAATAGTAGACATAATAGCAA
CAGACATACAAACTAAAGAATTACAAAAACAAATTACAAAAATTCAAAATTTTCGGGTTTATTACAGGGA
CAGCAGAGATCCACTTTGGCGCCGGCTCGAGGGGGCCCGGGTGCAAAGATGGATAAAGTTTTAAACAGAG
AGGAATCTTTGCAGCTAATGGACCTTCTAGGTCTTGAAAGGAGTGGGAATTGGCTCCGGTGCCCGTCAGT
GGGCAGAGCG
